>Addgene plasmid #240506 | pCI_AFF-1-FLAG_H2B-RFP | addgene full sequence | sequence record 481105 | Addgene NGS Result
GGTCGACATTGATTATTGACTAGTTATTAATAGTAATCAATTACGGGGTCATTAGTTCATAGCCCATATA
TGGAGTTCCGCGTTACATAACTTACGGTAAATGGCCCGCCTGGCTGACCGCCCAACGACCCCCGCCCATT
GACGTCAATAATGACGTATGTTCCCATAGTAACGCCAATAGGGACTTTCCATTGACGTCAATGGGTGGAG
TATTTACGGTAAACTGCCCACTTGGCAGTACATCAAGTGTATCATATGCCAAGTACGCCCCCTATTGACG
TCAATGACGGTAAATGGCCCGCCTGGCATTATGCCCAGTACATGACCTTATGGGACTTTCCTACTTGGCA
GTACATCTACGTATTAGTCATCGCTATTACCATGGTCGAGGTGAGCCCCACGTTCTGCTTCACTCTCCCC
ATCTCCCCCCCCTCCCCACCCCCAATTTTGTATTTATTTATTTTTTAATTATTTTGTGCAGCGATGGGGG
CGGGGGGGGGGGGGGGGCGCGCGCCAGGCGGGGCGGGGCGGGGCGAGGCGGAGAGGTGCGGCGGCAGCCA
ATCAGAGCGGCGCGCTCCGAAAGTTTCCTTTTATGGCGAGGCGGCGGCGGCGGCGGCCCTATAAAAAGCG
AAGCGCGCGGCGGGCGGGAGTCGCTGCGCGCTGCCTTCGCCCCGTGCCCCGCTCCGCCGCCGCCTCGCGC
CGCCCGCCCCGGCTCTGACTGACCGCGTTACTCCCACAGGTGAGCGGGCGGGACGGCCCTTCTCCTCCGG
GCTGTAATTAGCGCTTGGTTTAATGACGGCTTGTTTCTTTTCTGTGGCTGCGTGAAAGCCTTGAGGGGCT
CCGGGAGGGCCCTTTGTGCGGGGGGAGCGGCTCGGGGGGTGCGTGCGTGTGTGTGTGCGTGGGGAGCGCC
GCGTGCGGCTCCGCGCTGCCCGGCGGCTGTGAGCGCTGCGGGCGCGGCGCGGGGCTTTGTGCGCTCCGCA
GTGTGCGCGAGGGGAGCGCGGCCGGGGGCGGTGCCCCGCGGTGCGGGGGGGGCTGCGAGGGGAACAAAGG
CTGCGTGCGGGGTGTGTGCGTGGGGGGGTGAGCAGGGGGTGTGGGCGCGTCGGTCGGGCTGCAACCCCCC
CTGCACCCCCCTCCCCGAGTTGCTGAGCACGGCCCGGCTTCGGGTGCGGGGCTCCGTACGGGGCGTGGCG
CGGGGCTCGCCGTGCCGGGCGGGGGGTGGCGGCAGGTGGGGGTGCCGGGCGGGGCGGGGCCGCCTCGGGC
CGGGGAGGGCTCGGGGGAGGGGCGCGGCGGCCCCCGGAGCGCCGGCGGCTGTCGAGGCGCGGCGAGCCGC
AGCCATTGCCTTTTATGGTAATCGTGCGAGAGGGCGCAGGGACTTCCTTTGTCCCAAATCTGTGCGGAGC
CGAAATCTGGGAGGCGCCGCCGCACCCCCTCTAGCGGGCGCGGGGCGAAGCGGTGCGGCGCCGGCAGGAA
GGAAATGGGCGGGGAGGGCCTTCGTGCGTCGCCGCGCCGCCGTCCCCTTCTCCCTCTCCAGCCTCGGGGC
TGTCCGCGGGGGGACGGCTGCCTTCGGGGGGGACGGGGCAGGGCGGGGTTCGGCTTCTGGCGTGTGACCG
GCGGCTCTAGAGCCTCTGCTAACCATGTTCATGCCTTCTTCTTTTTCCTACAGCTCCTGGGCAACGTGCT
GGTTATTGTGCTGTCTCATCATTTTGGCAAAGAATTGCTCGAGAGTTCGAAGCCTTAAGTACGCGTAGGC
GCGCCTTAATTAACGTTTAAACGCTAGCATGGTACTGTGGCAATGGTCAATAGCCGTTGCCATATGTCTT
GTGATGGTTACAGAAGCTCGTCTCAGAAGACATCACAGGAAACGACGATTTGTATCTAGTAATTTTGATG
AATTTTATTGTGGAGAAAGTGCACATGCTCAGTCACAGTTTGAAGAGGAGCGAGAATCAAATTCCTCAAA
AGTCTCATCAGTACACAGTACTCAATTCAATTGGGGACTTGATAATACAATTTGTATAAAACTCCAGAAT
GTGGTTCATGTTTTAAAATACGAACGCCTCGAACAAAGATATCCTATTGAAAACTCCTACACATTTTCGG
TTCCATTAATTGACACAAACTGTAAATGTCATTGTTATGGTTTTGGGACAAATGACGTTTGCAATGTGGA
AAAGTACGCTGACGACAGAAATTGTACGACGAGCTCAGAGTTTCCTACATGTTACACCAAATATCACCCA
GCAGTTGAGCCACTAGATTGTCCAGTTACAAGTATTCCTGCCAAGGCATGCTGCGACATCAAGTTAAAAC
CACGCGATGGCAGAATGTTCCGAGCTGTGAAACTTCAGCAACCAATCAATGACATGATAATTTCTCATTC
TATTTTTGCAAACAACAGTGGAAAAATGATGAAAGTTCTGGGACCAGATGAATTTAGGATAAATCTTCTG
AAGGGGAAGGAACAATTTGAGTTAACTGAATACCACAGAATATCCGTTCAATTAGTTGCATCTTCTCCTC
AACAACAACTTCGCGAAGGGATGTATTATTTTCCAGAGGAAAACCACAACGATCTGCGTGAGGGTAAAAT
TAATGAAATAACTGAAAGTGATTTGGATAAACTTGGATGGTATAGAAGAGTTGGAAATGATTGGCAAGTT
GCTACAAGTGGATTACTACTTAGAAATGCACATAAAGTGGTGATAAAAAATTGCAAAGGACAAGTTCATA
TGGATCAATTTTCCGGAACCAAAAACTTTGTTTTACGTGGAACTCAGTATAACGATACTTACAATGAACG
AAGAGTATCTGACAATAATTTTGTAAGAAGTGTGAAAGTTGACGAGTCTTCTCGAGAAATTACAATTGTT
CATGAACATGGAACCGCTGCACAAGTTTCTCTGAAAACTGACACTCGTCCAAATCTAACAAAAAGTCAAT
CACTTTTGGCAAACTTCACTGGAAGTATCACGTTAGATCATGATGGAAATCGAATGCTTAATGTCACTTT
CTTTGGCGTCAAAGGAACTGTTCATATCAAAATGTATGTCAACGATCGAAAGCTCATCGCGACTTTTGCA
TGTACTGCTCAATTTGGAACGTCTCTGAAAGATGATGGTAGTAGAATAAGTCTTCCATCGACTATAAATC
AAGCTCAATGGGTGTGTATTCTTCCCGATGAGCAGCCAACAAAATCAGAAATATGCAAATGGATTCCATA
TGAGGAAAAAGCAATGAGAACTCCGAGACAAGAACAAAGTTGGTCAAAAGGACATTCACCGTGCTCACAA
GCAGAATGTAATAGTCTGAAAAGTGGAGTGAGCGACTTGTTCCCATGGATTATGAATTTTGATTATTTTA
TGGCTCATGGTGGGGATTTCACAGAGTGGCTAAAAATTGGAATCCATATAGTGATAGCTGTTGGTCTCCT
GTTATTATTAATTCTTCTCTTCACAAAATGCCTTGTTCCGTTGGCATGTTGCTCCCTGTCAATACCATTT
AAAAATAGGAACAAAAAGAAGAAAAAGAAGAATTCATCTGATTACGACTACAAGGACGACGATGACAAAT
AACCCGGGGGATCCGCCCCTCTCCCTCCCCCCCCCCTAACGTTACTGGCCGAAGCCGCTTGGAATAAGGC
CGGTGTGCGTTTGTCTATATGTTATTTTCCACCATATTGCCGTCTTTTGGCAATGTGAGGGCCCGGAAAC
CTGGCCCTGTCTTCTTGACGAGCATTCCTAGGGGTCTTTCCCCTCTCGCCAAAGGAATGCAAGGTCTGTT
GAATGTCGTGAAGGAAGCAGTTCCTCTGGAAGCTTCTTGAAGACAAACAACGTCTGTAGCGACCCTTTGC
AGGCAGCGGAACCCCCCACCTGGCGACAGGTGCCTCTGCGGCCAAAAGCCACGTGTATAAGATACACCTG
CAAAGGCGGCACAACCCCAGTGCCACGTTGTGAGTTGGATAGTTGTGGAAAGAGTCAAATGGCTCTCCTC
AAGCGTATTCAACAAGGGGCTGAAGGATGCCCAGAAGGTACCCCATTGTATGGGATCTGATCTGGGGCCT
CGGTACACATGCTTTACATGTGTTTAGTCGAGGTTAAAAAAACGTCTAGGCCCCCCGAACCACGGGGACG
TGGTTTTCCTTTGAAAAACACGATGATAATATGGCCACAACCATGGTTATGCCAGAGCCAGCGAAGTCTG
CTCCCGCCCCGAAAAAGGGCTCCAAGAAGGCGGTGACTAAGGCGCAGAAGAAAGGCGGCAAGAAGCGCAA
GCGCAGCCGCAAGGAGAGCTATTCCATCTATGTGTACAAGGTTCTGAAGCAGGTCCACCCTGACACCGGC
ATTTCGTCCAAGGCCATGGGCATCATGAATTCGTTTGTGAACGACATTTTCGAGCGCATCGCAGGTGAGG
CTTCCCGCCTGGCGCATTACAACAAGCGCTCGACCATCACCTCCAGGGAGATCCAGACGGCCGTGCGCCT
GCTGCTGCCTGGGGAGTTGGCCAAGCACGCCGTGTCCGAGGGTACTAAGGCCATCACCAAGTACACCAGC
GCTAAGGATCCACCGGTCGCCACCATGGCCTCCTCCGAGGACGTCATCAAGGAGTTCATGCGCTTCAAGG
TGCGCATGGAGGGCTCCGTGAACGGCCACGAGTTCGAGATCGAGGGCGAGGGCGAGGGCCGCCCCTACGA
GGGCACCCAGACCGCCAAGCTGAAGGTGACCAAGGGCGGCCCCCTGCCCTTCGCCTGGGACATCCTGTCC
CCTCAGTTCCAGTACGGCTCCAAGGCCTACGTGAAGCACCCCGCCGACATCCCCGACTACTTGAAGCTGT
CCTTCCCCGAGGGCTTCAAGTGGGAGCGCGTGATGAACTTCGAGGACGGCGGCGTGGTGACCGTGACCCA
GGACTCCTCCCTGCAGGACGGCGAGTTCATCTACAAGGTGAAGCTGCGCGGCACCAACTTCCCCTCCGAC
GGCCCCGTAATGCAGAAGAAGACCATGGGCTGGGAGGCCTCCACCGAGCGGATGTACCCCGAGGACGGCG
CCCTGAAGGGCGAGATCAAGATGAGGCTGAAGCTGAAGGACGGCGGCCACTACGACGCCGAGGTCAAGAC
CACCTACATGGCCAAGAAGCCCGTGCAGCTGCCCGGCGCCTACAAGACCGACATCAAGCTGGACATCACC
TCCCACAACGAGGACTACACCATCGTGGAACAGTACGAGCGCGCCGAGGGCCGCCACTCCACCGGCGCCT
AAGCGGCCGCAATTCACTCCTCAGGTGCAGGCTGCCTATCAGAAGGTGGTGGCTGGTGTGGCCAATGCCC
TGGCTCACAAATACCACTGAGATCTTTTTCCCTCTGCCAAAAATTATGGGGACATCATGAAGCCCCTTGA
GCATCTGACTTCTGGCTAATAAAGGAAATTTATTTTCATTGCAATAGTGTGTTGGAATTTTTTGTGTCTC
TCACTCGGAAGGACATATGGGAGGGCAAATCATTTAAAACATCAGAATGAGTATTTGGTTTAGAGTTTGG
CAACATATGCCCATATGCTGGCTGCCATGAACAAAGGTTGGCTATAAAGAGGTCATCAGTATATGAAACA
GCCCCCTGCTGTCCATTCCTTATTCCATAGAAAAGCCTTGACTTGAGGTTAGATTTTTTTTATATTTTGT
TTTGTGTTATTTTTTTCTTTAACATCCCTAAAATTTTCCTTACATGTTTTACTAGCCAGATTTTTCCTCC
TCTCCTGACTACTCCCAGTCATAGCTGTCCCTCTTCTCTTATGGAGATCCCTCGACCTGCACCGTCGACC
AGCTGGTCGACGGTGCACCGTCGACCAGCTTGGCGTAATCATGGTCATAGCTGTTTCCTGTGTGAAATTG
TTATCCGCTCACAATTCCACACAACATACGAGCCGGAAGCATAAAGTGTAAAGCCTGGGGTGCCTAATGA
GTGAGCTAACTCACATTAATTGCGTTGCGCTCACTGCCCGCTTTCCAGTCGGGAAACCTGTCGTGCCAGC
GGATCCGCATCTCAATTAGTCAGCAACCATAGTCCCGCCCCTAACTCCGCCCATCCCGCCCCTAACTCCG
CCCAGTTCCGCCCATTCTCCGCCCCATGGCTGACTAATTTTTTTTATTTATGCAGAGGCCGAGGCCGCCT
CGGCCTCTGAGCTATTCCAGAAGTAGTGAGGAGGCTTTTTTGGAGGCCTAGGCTTTTGCAAAAAGCTAAC
TTGTTTATTGCAGCTTATAATGGTTACAAATAAAGCAATAGCATCACAAATTTCACAAATAAAGCATTTT
TTTCACTGCATTCTAGTTGTGGTTTGTCCAAACTCATCAATGTATCTTATCATGTCTGGATCCGCTGCAT
TAATGAATCGGCCAACGCGCGGGGAGAGGCGGTTTGCGTATTGGGCGCTCTTCCGCTTCCTCGCTCACTG
ACTCGCTGCGCTCGGTCGTTCGGCTGCGGCGAGCGGTATCAGCTCACTCAAAGGCGGTAATACGGTTATC
CACAGAATCAGGGGATAACGCAGGAAAGAACATGTGAGCAAAAGGCCAGCAAAAGGCCAGGAACCGTAAA
AAGGCCGCGTTGCTGGCGTTTTTCCATAGGCTCCGCCCCCCTGACGAGCATCACAAAAATCGACGCTCAA
GTCAGAGGTGGCGAAACCCGACAGGACTATAAAGATACCAGGCGTTTCCCCCTGGAAGCTCCCTCGTGCG
CTCTCCTGTTCCGACCCTGCCGCTTACCGGATACCTGTCCGCCTTTCTCCCTTCGGGAAGCGTGGCGCTT
TCTCATAGCTCACGCTGTAGGTATCTCAGTTCGGTGTAGGTCGTTCGCTCCAAGCTGGGCTGTGTGCACG
AACCCCCCGTTCAGCCCGACCGCTGCGCCTTATCCGGTAACTATCGTCTTGAGTCCAACCCGGTAAGACA
CGACTTATCGCCACTGGCAGCAGCCACTGGTAACAGGATTAGCAGAGCGAGGTATGTAGGCGGTGCTACA
GAGTTCTTGAAGTGGTGGCCTAACTACGGCTACACTAGAAGAACAGTATTTGGTATCTGCGCTCTGCTGA
AGCCAGTTACCTTCGGAAAAAGAGTTGGTAGCTCTTGATCCGGCAAACAAACCACCGCTGGTAGCGGTGG
TTTTTTTGTTTGCAAGCAGCAGATTACGCGCAGAAAAAAAGGATCTCAAGAAGATCCTTTGATCTTTTCT
ACGGGGTCTGACGCTCAGTGGAACGAAAACTCACGTTAAGGGATTTTGGTCATGAGATTATCAAAAAGGA
TCTTCACCTAGATCCTTTTAAATTAAAAATGAAGTTTTAAATCAATCTAAAGTATATATGAGTAAACTTG
GTCTGACAGTTACCAATGCTTAATCAGTGAGGCACCTATCTCAGCGATCTGTCTATTTCGTTCATCCATA
GTTGCCTGACTCCCCGTCGTGTAGATAACTACGATACGGGAGGGCTTACCATCTGGCCCCAGTGCTGCAA
TGATACCGCGAGACCCACGCTCACCGGCTCCAGATTTATCAGCAATAAACCAGCCAGCCGGAAGGGCCGA
GCGCAGAAGTGGTCCTGCAACTTTATCCGCCTCCATCCAGTCTATTAATTGTTGCCGGGAAGCTAGAGTA
AGTAGTTCGCCAGTTAATAGTTTGCGCAACGTTGTTGCCATTGCTACAGGCATCGTGGTGTCACGCTCGT
CGTTTGGTATGGCTTCATTCAGCTCCGGTTCCCAACGATCAAGGCGAGTTACATGATCCCCCATGTTGTG
CAAAAAAGCGGTTAGCTCCTTCGGTCCTCCGATCGTTGTCAGAAGTAAGTTGGCCGCAGTGTTATCACTC
ATGGTTATGGCAGCACTGCATAATTCTCTTACTGTCATGCCATCCGTAAGATGCTTTTCTGTGACTGGTG
AGTACTCAACCAAGTCATTCTGAGAATAGTGTATGCGGCGACCGAGTTGCTCTTGCCCGGCGTCAATACG
GGATAATACCGCGCCACATAGCAGAACTTTAAAAGTGCTCATCATTGGAAAACGTTCTTCGGGGCGAAAA
CTCTCAAGGATCTTACCGCTGTTGAGATCCAGTTCGATGTAACCCACTCGTGCACCCAACTGATCTTCAG
CATCTTTTACTTTCACCAGCGTTTCTGGGTGAGCAAAAACAGGAAGGCAAAATGCCGCAAAAAAGGGAAT
AAGGGCGACACGGAAATGTTGAATACTCATACTCTTCCTTTTTCAATATTATTGAAGCATTTATCAGGGT
TATTGTCTCATGAGCGGATACATATTTGAATGTATTTAGAAAAATAAACAAATAGGGGTTCCGCGCACAT
TTCCCCGAAAAGTGCCACCTG
Features (pLannotate 1.2.2; 22 found; start..end, strand, type, name):
      5..384     +  enhancer       CMV enhancer: human cytomegalovirus immediate early enhancer
    386..646     +  promoter       chicken β-actin promoter: contains a 21-bp deletion relative to the standard chicken β-actin promoter
    647..1663    +  intron         chimeric intron: chimera between introns from chicken β-actin and rabbit β-globin
   1779..3509    +  CDS            aff-1: AFF1_CAEEL - Experimental evidence at transcript level: Swiss-Prot protein existence level 2. Required for cell fusion events during development including the fusion of anchor cells (AC), vulval A and vulval D rings, and late epidermal seam cells (PubMed:17488621). Required for amphid sheath cell fusion induced by entry into dauer stage (PubMed:21350017). From Caenorhabditis elegans.
   3513..3530    +  CDS            K-Ras (fragment): human small GTPase proto-oncoprotein
   3549..3568    +  CDS            FLAG (fragment): FLAG® epitope tag, followed by an enterokinase cleavage site
   3586..4172    +  misc_feature   IRES2: internal ribosome entry site (IRES) of the encephalomyocarditis virus (EMCV)
   4179..4556    +  CDS            H2B: human histone H2B; HIST1H2BJ
   4575..5252    +  CDS            mRFP1: monomeric derivative of DsRed (Campbell et al., 2002) mammalian codon-optimized
   5260..5337    +  CDS            HBB (fragment): HBB_PONPY - Experimental evidence at transcript level: Swiss-Prot protein existence level 2. Involved in oxygen transport from the lung to the various peripheral tissues. From Pongo pygmaeus (Bornean orangutan).
   5408..5463    +  polyA_signal   β-globin poly(A) signal: rabbit β-globin polyadenylation signal (Gil and Proudfoot, 1987)
   5878..5894    -  protein_bind   lac operator: The lac repressor binds to the lac operator to inhibit transcription in E. coli. This inhibition can be relieved by adding lactose or isopropyl-β-D-thiogalactopyranoside (IPTG). lac repressor encoded by lacI
   5902..5932    -  promoter       lac promoter: promoter for the E. coli lac operon
   5947..5968    -  protein_bind   CAP binding site: CAP binding activates transcription in the presence of cAMP. E. coli catabolite activator protein
   5981..6020    -  CDS            lacI (fragment): lac repressor; lacI; The lac repressor binds to the lac operator to inhibit transcription in E. coli. This inhibition can be relieved by adding lactose or isopropyl-β-D-thiogalactopyranoside (IPTG).
   6027..6049    +  promoter       SV40 promoter (fragment): SV40 enhancer and early promoter
   6073..6208    +  rep_origin     SV40 ori: SV40 origin of replication
   6228..6362    +  polyA_signal   SV40 poly(A) signal: SV40 polyadenylation signal
   6364..6418    -  CDS            lacI (fragment): lac repressor; lacI; The lac repressor binds to the lac operator to inhibit transcription in E. coli. This inhibition can be relieved by adding lactose or isopropyl-β-D-thiogalactopyranoside (IPTG).
   6601..7189    -  rep_origin     ori: high-copy-number ColE1/pMB1/pBR322/pUC origin of replication
   7360..8220    -  CDS            AmpR: β-lactamase; bla; confers resistance to ampicillin, carbenicillin, and related antibiotics
   8221..8325    -  promoter       AmpR promoter: bla
