[The description below was written by a language model from this plasmid's Addgene catalogue record and pLannotate feature annotations shown in this document.]
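Description:
pCI_AFF-1-FLAG_H2B-RFP is a mammalian expression plasmid for cell fusion assays, carrying the Caenorhabditis elegans fusogen AFF-1 together with a nuclear fluorescent marker. It is maintained in E. coli through a high-copy ColE1/pUC-type origin and an ampicillin resistance gene (β-lactamase under its own promoter). The catalogue lists the backbone as pCI. The annotated regulatory elements, however, form a CAG-style arrangement (CMV enhancer, chicken β-actin promoter, chimeric β-actin/β-globin intron and rabbit β-globin polyadenylation signal), so the name probably refers to a pCAGGS-derived IRES vector. An SV40 origin with a fragment of the SV40 promoter and an SV40 poly(A) signal is also present. It could support episomal replication in cells expressing large T antigen. No mammalian selection marker is annotated, which fits transient transfection use.

The payload is a single bicistronic transcript. The aff-1 coding sequence comes first and is followed by a FLAG epitope for detection of the protein. A very short match annotated as a K-Ras fragment between them is most likely linker sequence. Downstream, an EMCV IRES drives independent translation of human histone H2B fused to mRFP1. The catalogue describes H2B-RFP as a C-terminal tag on the insert, but the feature table shows it is a separate IRES-driven protein and not a fusion to AFF-1.

Cells expressing the fusogen therefore have red, chromatin-bound nuclei. This allows fusion to be scored by counting multinucleated cells, or by content mixing with cells carrying a differently coloured marker. In the associated study of fusexin-family proteins, AFF-1 is a known eukaryotic fusogen and would plausibly serve as a positive control, although the record does not state this.
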