Addgene plasmid #240506: pCI_AFF-1-FLAG_H2B-RFP
Purpose: Cell fusion assays
Depositing lab: Benjamin Podbilewicz. Depositing organization: Technion Research and Development Foundation. Publication: Discovery of archaeal fusexins homologous to eukaryotic HAP2/GCS1 gamete fusion proteins. Moi D, Nishio S, Li X, Valansi C, Langleib M, Brukman NG, Flyak K, Dessimoz C, de Sanctis D, Tunyasuvunakool K, Jumper J, Grana M, Romero H, Aguilar PS, Jovine L, Podbilewicz B. Nat Commun. 2022 Jul 6;13(1):3880. doi: 10.1038/s41467-022-31564-1. PubMed 35794124.
Backbone
  Vector backbone: pCI
  Vector type: Mammalian Expression
Growth in bacteria
  Bacterial resistance: Ampicillin, 100 μg/mL
  Growth temperature: 37°C
  Growth strain: DH5alpha
  Copy number: High Copy
Gene/Insert
  Gene/Insert name: AFF-1
  Species: C. elegans (nematode)
  Tag / fusion protein: H2B-RFP (C terminal on insert)
  Cloning method: Restriction Enzyme; 5′ cloning site Uknown (unknown if destroyed)
Terms and licenses: Academic/Nonprofit Terms; Industry Terms: Not Available to Industry
How to cite: pCI_AFF-1-FLAG_H2B-RFP was a gift from Benjamin Podbilewicz (Addgene plasmid # 240506 ; http://n2t.net/addgene:240506 ; RRID:Addgene_240506)
